>Addgene plasmid #74875 | pGWB541 | depositor full sequence | sequence record 141550 | pGWB541 sequence 12723 bps
TTTCACGCCCTTTTAAATATCCGATTATTCTAATAAACGCTCTTTTCTCTTAGGTTTACCCGCCAATATA
TCCTGTCAAACACTGATAGTTTAAACTGAAGGCGGGAAACGACAATCTGATCCAAGCTCAAGCTGCTCTA
GCATTCGCCATTCAGGCTGCGCAACTGTTGGGAAGGGCGATCGGTGCGGGCCTCTTCGCTATTACGCCAG
CTGGCGAAAGGGGGATGTGCTGCAAGGCGATTAAGTTGGGTAACGCCAGGGTTTTCCCAGTCACGACGTT
GTAAAACGACGGCCAGTGCCAAGCTTGCATGCCTGCAGGTCCCCAGATTAGCCTTTTCAATTTCAGAAAG
AATGCTAACCCACAGATGGTTAGAGAGGCTTACGCAGCAGGTCTCATCAAGACGATCTACCCGAGCAATA
ATCTCCAGGAAATCAAATACCTTCCCAAGAAGGTTAAAGATGCAGTCAAAAGATTCAGGACTAACTGCAT
CAAGAACACAGAGAAAGATATATTTCTCAAGATCAGAAGTACTATTCCAGTATGGACGATTCAAGGCTTG
CTTCACAAACCAAGGCAAGTAATAGAGATTGGAGTCTCTAAAAAGGTAGTTCCCACTGAATCAAAGGCCA
TGGAGTCAAAGATTCAAATAGAGGACCTAACAGAACTCGCCGTAAAGACTGGCGAACAGTTCATACAGAG
TCTCTTACGACTCAATGACAAGAAGAAAATCTTCGTCAACATGGTGGAGCACGACACACTTGTCTACTCC
AAAAATATCAAAGATACAGTCTCAGAAGACCAAAGGGCAATTGAGACTTTTCAACAAAGGGTAATATCCG
GAAACCTCCTCGGATTCCATTGCCCAGCTATCTGTCACTTTATTGTGAAGATAGTGGAAAAGGAAGGTGG
CTCCTACAAATGCCATCATTGCGATAAAGGAAAGGCCATCGTTGAAGATGCCTCTGCCGACAGTGGTCCC
AAAGATGGACCCCCACCCACGAGGAGCATCGTGGAAAAAGAAGACGTTCCAACCACGTCTTCAAAGCAAG
TGGATTGATGTGATATCTCCACTGACGTAAGGGATGACGCACAATCCCACTATCCTTCGCAAGACCCTTC
CTCTATATAAGGAAGTTCATTTCATTTGGAGAGAACACGGGGGACTCTAGAGTTATCAACAAGTTTGTAC
AAAAAAGCTGAACGAGAAACGTAAAATGATATAAATATCAATATATTAAATTAGATTTTGCATAAAAAAC
AGACTACATAATACTGTAAAACACAACATATCCAGTCACTATGGCGGCCCCTCGAGGGGCCGCATTAGGC
ACCCCAGGCTTTACACTTTATGCTTCCGGCTCGTATAATGTGTGGATTTTGAGTTAGGATCCGGCGAGAT
TTTCAGGAGCTAAGGAAGCTAAAATGGAGAAAAAAATCACTGGATATACCACCGTTGATATATCCCAATG
GCATCGTAAAGAACATTTTGAGGCATTTCAGTCAGTTGCTCAATGTACCTATAACCAGACCGTTCAGCTG
GATATTACGGCCTTTTTAAAGACCGTAAAGAAAAATAAGCACAAGTTTTATCCGGCCTTTATTCACATTC
TTGCCCGCCTGATGAATGCTCATCCGGAATTCCGTATGGCAATGAAAGACGGTGAGCTGGTGATATGGGA
TAGTGTTCACCCTTGTTACACCGTTTTCCATGAGCAAACTGAAACGTTTTCATCGCTCTGGAGTGAATAC
CACGACGATTTCCGGCAGTTTCTACACATATATTCGCAAGATGTGGCGTGTTACGGTGAAAACCTGGCCT
ATTTCCCTAAAGGGTTTATTGAGAATATGTTTTTCGTCTCAGCCAATCCCTGGGTGAGTTTCACCAGTTT
TGATTTAAACGTGGCCAATATGGACAACTTCTTCGCCCCCGTTTTCACCATGGGCAAATATTATACGCAA
GGCGACAAGGTGCTGATGCCGCTGGCGATTCAGGTTCATCATGCCGTCTGTGATGGCTTCCATGTCGGCA
GAATGCTTAATGAATTACAACAGTACTGCGATGAGTGGCAGGGCGGGGCGTAAAGATCTGGATCCGGCTT
ACTAAAAGCCAGATAACAGTATGCGTATTTGCGCGCTGATTTTTGCGGTATAAGAATATATACTGATATG
TATACCCGAAGTATGTCAAAAAGAGGTGTGCTATGAAGCAGCGTATTACAGTGACAGTTGACAGCGACAG
CTATCAGTTGCTCAAGGCATATATGATGTCAATATCTCCGGTCTGGTAAGCACAACCATGCAGAATGAAG
CCCGTCGTCTGCGTGCCGAACGCTGGAAAGCGGAAAATCAGGAAGGGATGGCTGAGGTCGCCCGGTTTAT
TGAAATGAACGGCTCTTTTGCTGACGAGAACAGGGACTGGTGAAATGCAGTTTAAGGTTTACACCTATAA
AAGAGAGAGCCGTTATCGTCTGTTTGTGGATGTACAGAGTGATATTATTGACACGCCCGGGCGACGGATG
GTGATCCCCCTGGCCAGTGCACGTCTGCTGTCAGATAAAGTCTCCCGTGAACTTTACCCGGTGGTGCATA
TCGGGGATGAAAGCTGGCGCATGATGACCACCGATATGGCCAGTGTGCCGGTCTCCGTTATCGGGGAAGA
AGTGGCTGATCTCAGCCACCGCGAAAATGACATCAAAAACGCCATTAACCTGATGTTCTGGGGAATATAA
ATGTCAGGCTCCCTTATACACAGCCAGTCTGCAGGTCGACCATAGTGACTGGATATGTTGTGTTTTACAG
TATTATGTAGTCTGTTTTTTATGCAAAATCTAATTTAATATATTGATATTTATATCATTTTACGTTTCTC
GTTCAGCTTTCTTGTACAAAGTGGTTGATAACAGCATGGTGAGCAAGGGCGAGGAGCTGTTCACCGGGGT
GGTGCCCATCCTGGTCGAGCTGGACGGCGACGTAAACGGCCACAAGTTCAGCGTGTCCGGCGAGGGCGAG
GGCGATGCCACCTACGGCAAGCTGACCCTGAAGTTCATCTGCACCACCGGCAAGCTGCCCGTGCCCTGGC
CCACCCTCGTGACCACCTTCGGCTACGGCCTGCAGTGCTTCGCCCGCTACCCCGACCACATGAAGCAGCA
CGACTTCTTCAAGTCCGCCATGCCCGAAGGCTACGTCCAGGAGCGCACCATCTTCTTCAAGGACGACGGC
AACTACAAGACCCGCGCCGAGGTGAAGTTCGAGGGCGACACCCTGGTGAACCGCATCGAGCTGAAGGGCA
TCGACTTCAAGGAGGACGGCAACATCCTGGGGCACAAGCTGGAGTACAACTACAACAGCCACAACGTCTA
TATCATGGCCGACAAGCAGAAGAACGGCATCAAGGTGAACTTCAAGATCCGCCACAACATCGAGGACGGC
AGCGTGCAGCTCGCCGACCACTACCAGCAGAACACCCCCATCGGCGACGGCCCCGTGCTGCTGCCCGACA
ACCACTACCTGAGCTACCAGTCCGCCCTGAGCAAAGACCCCAACGAGAAGCGCGATCACATGGTCCTGCT
GGAGTTCGTGACCGCCGCCGGGATCACTCTCGGCATGGACGAGCTGTACAAGGCTTAGAGCTCGAATTTC
CCCGATCGTTCAAACATTTGGCAATAAAGTTTCTTAAGATTGAATCCTGTTGCCGGTCTTGCGATGATTA
TCATATAATTTCTGTTGAATTACGTTAAGCATGTAATAATTAACATGTAATGCATGACGTTATTTATGAG
ATGGGTTTTTATGATTAGAGTCCCGCAATTATACATTTAATACGCGATAGAAAACAAAATATAGCGCGCA
AACTAGGATAAATTATCGCGCGCGGTGTCATCTATGTTACTAGATCGGGAATTGGTTCCGGAACCAATTC
GTAATCATGGTCATAGCTGTTTCCTGTGTGAAATTGTTATCCGCTCACAATTCCACACAACATACGAGCC
GGAAGCATAAAGTGTAAAGCCTGGGGTGCCTAATGAGTGAGCTAACTCACATTAGGCTGAATTAGGCGCG
CCTATTTCTATTAATTCCCGATCTAGTAACATAGATGACACCGCGCGCGATAATTTATCCTAGTTTGCGC
GCTATATTTTGTTTTCTATCGCGTATTAAATGTATAATTGCGGGACTCTAATCATAAAAACCCATCTCAT
AAATAACGTCATGCATTACATGTTAATTATTACATGCTTAACGTAATTCAACAGAAATTATATGATAATC
ATCGCAAGACCGGCAACAGGATTCAATCTTAAGAAACTTTATTGCCAAATGTTTGAACGATCGGGGAAAT
TCGGGGGATCGATCCCGCGAACTGTGGACGAGAACTGTGCCACCAAGCGTAAGGCCGTTCTCTCGCATTT
GCCTTGCTAGGCTCGCGCGAGTTGCTGGCTGAGGCGTTCTCGAAATCAGCTCTTGTTCGGTCGGCATCTA
CTCTATTCCTTTGCCCTCGGACGAGTGCTGGGGCGTCGGTTTCCACTATCGGCGAGTACTTCTACACAGC
CATCGGTCCAGACGGCCGCGCTTCTGCGGGCGATTTGTGTACGCCCGACAGTCCCGGCTCCGGATCGGAC
GATTGCGTCGCATCGACCCTGCGCCCAAGCTGCATCATCGAAATTGCCGTCAACCAAGCTCTGATAGAGT
TGGTCAAGACCAATGCGGAGCATATACGCCCGGAGCCGCGGCGATCCTGCAAGCTCCGGATGCCTCCGCT
CGAAGTAGCGCGTCTGCTGCTCCATACAAGCCAACCACGGCCTCCAGAAGAAGATGTTGGCGACCTCGTA
TTGGGAATCCCCGAACATCGCCTCGCTCCAGTCAATGACCGCTGTTATGCGGCCATTGTCCGTCAGGACA
TTGTTGGAGCCGAAATCCGCGTGCACGAGGTGCCGGACTTCGGGGCAGTCCTCGGCCCAAAGCATCAGCT
CATCGAGAGCCTGCGCGACGGACGCACTGACGGTGTCGTCCATCACAGTTTGCCAGTGATACACATGGGG
ATCAGCAATCGCGCATATGAAATCACGCCATGTAGTGTATTGACCGATTCCTTGCGGTCCGAATGGGCCG
AACCCGCTCGTCTGGCTAAGATCGGCCGCAGCGATCGCATCCATGGCCTCCGCGACCGGCTGCAGAACAG
CGGGCAGTTCGGTTTCAGGCAGGTCTTGCAACGTGACACCCTGTGCACGGCGGGAGATGCAATAGGTCAG
GCTCTCGCTGAATGCCCCAATGTCAAGCACTTCCGGAATCGGGAGCGCGGCCGATGCAAAGTGCCGATAA
ACATAACGATCTTTGTAGAAACCATCGGCGCAGCTATTTACCCGCAGGACATATCCACGCCCTCCTACAT
CGAAGCTGAAAGCACGAGATTCTTCGCCCTCCGAGAGCTGCATCAGGTCGGAGACGCTGTCGAACTTTTC
GATCAGAAACTTCTCGACAGACGTCGCGGTGAGTTCAGGCTTTTTCATATCTTATTGCCCCCCGGGATCA
GATCTGGATTGAGAGTGAATATGAGACTCTAATTGGATACCGAGGGGAATTTATGGAACGTCAGTGGAGC
ATTTTTGACAAGAAATATTTGCTAGCTGATAGTGACCTTAGGCGACTTTTGAACGCGCAATAATGGTTTC
TGACGTATGTGCTTAGCTCATTAAACTCCAGAAACCCGCGGCTGAGTGGCTCCTTCAACGTTGCGGTTCT
GTCAGTTCCAAACGTAAAACGGCTTGTCCCGCGTCATCGGCGGGGGTCATAACGTGACTCCCTTAATTCT
CCGCTCATGATCTTGATCCCCTGCGCCATCAGATCCTTGGCGGCAAGAAAGCCATCCAGTTTACTTTGCA
GGGCTTCCCAACCTTACCAGAGGGCGCCCCAGCTGGCAATTCCGGTTCGCTTGCTGTCCATAAAACCGCC
CAGTCTAGCTATCGCCATGTAAGCCCACTGCAAGCTACCTGCTTTCTCTTTGCGCTTGCGTTTTCCCTTG
TCCAGATAGCCCAGTAGCTGACATTCATCCGGGGTCAGCACCGTTTCTGCGGACTGGCTTTCTACGTGTT
CCGCTTCCTTTAGCAGCCCTTGCGCCCTGAGTGCTTGCGGCAGCGTGAAGCTGATCCGTCGAGATTAATA
GAAATAAATTCAGCCTAATTCGGCGTTAATTCAGTACATTAAAAACGTCCGCAATGTGTTATTAAGTTGT
CTAAGCGTCAATTTGTTTACACCACAATATATCCTGCCACCAGCCAGCCAACAGCTCCCCGACCGGCAGC
TCGGCACAAAATCACCACTCGATACAGGCAGCCCATCAGTCCGGGACGGCGTCAGCGGGAGAGCCGTTGT
AAGGCGGCAGACTTTGCTCATGTTACCGATGCTATTCGGAAGAACGGCAACTAAGCTGCCGGGTTTGAAA
CACGGATGATCTCGCGGAGGGTAGCATGTTGATTGTAACGATGACAGAGCGTTGCTGCCTGTGATCAATT
CGGGCACGAACCCAGTGGACATAAGCCTGTTCGGTTCGTAAGCTGTAATGCAAGTAGCGTATGCGCTCAC
GCAACTGGTCCAGAACCTTGACCGAACGCAGCGGTGGTAACGGCGCAGTGGCGGTTTTCATGGCTTGTTA
TGACTGTTTTTTTGGGGTACAGTCTATGCCTCGGGCATCCAAGCAGCAAGCGCGTTACGCCGTGGGTCGA
TGTTTGATGTTATGGAGCAGCAACGATGTTACGCAGCAGGGCAGTCGCCCTAAAACAAAGTTAAACATCA
TGGGGGAAGCGGTGATCGCCGAAGTATCGACTCAACTATCAGAGGTAGTTGGCGTCATCGAGCGCCATCT
CGAACCGACGTTGCTGGCCGTACATTTGTACGGCTCCGCAGTGGATGGCGGCCTGAAGCCACACAGTGAT
ATTGATTTGCTGGTTACGGTGACCGTAAGGCTTGATGAAACAACGCGGCGAGCTTTGATCAACGACCTTT
TGGAAACTTCGGCTTCCCCTGGAGAGAGCGAGATTCTCCGCGCTGTAGAAGTCACCATTGTTGTGCACGA
CGACATCATTCCGTGGCGTTATCCAGCTAAGCGCGAACTGCAATTTGGAGAATGGCAGCGCAATGACATT
CTTGCAGGTATCTTCGAGCCAGCCACGATCGACATTGATCTGGCTATCTTGCTGACAAAAGCAAGAGAAC
ATAGCGTTGCCTTGGTAGGTCCAGCGGCGGAGGAACTCTTTGATCCGGTTCCTGAACAGGATCTATTTGA
GGCGCTAAATGAAACCTTAACGCTATGGAACTCGCCGCCCGACTGGGCTGGCGATGAGCGAAATGTAGTG
CTTACGTTGTCCCGCATTTGGTACAGCGCAGTAACCGGCAAAATCGCGCCGAAGGATGTCGCTGCCGACT
GGGCAATGGAGCGCCTGCCGGCCCAGTATCAGCCCGTCATACTTGAAGCTAGACAGGCTTATCTTGGACA
AGAAGAAGATCGCTTGGCCTCGCGCGCAGATCAGTTGGAAGAATTTGTCCACTACGTGAAAGGCGAGATC
ACCAAGGTAGTCGGCAAATAATGTCTAGCTAGAAATTCGTTCAAGCCGACGCCGCTTCGCGGCGCGGCTT
AACTCAAGCGTTAGATGCACTAAGCACATAATTGCTCACAGCCAAACTATCAGGTCAAGTCTGCTTTTAT
TATTTTTAAGCGTGCATAATAAGCCCTACACAAATTGGGAGATATATCATGCATGACCAAAATCCCTTAA
CGTGAGTTTTCGTTCCACTGAGCGTCAGACCCCGTAGAAAAGATCAAAGGATCTTCTTGAGATCCTTTTT
TTCTGCGCGTAATCTGCTGCTTGCAAACAAAAAAACCACCGCTACCAGCGGTGGTTTGTTTGCCGGATCA
AGAGCTACCAACTCTTTTTCCGAAGGTAACTGGCTTCAGCAGAGCGCAGATACCAAATACTGTCCTTCTA
GTGTAGCCGTAGTTAGGCCACCACTTCAAGAACTCTGTAGCACCGCCTACATACCTCGCTCTGCTAATCC
TGTTACCAGTGGCTGCTGCCAGTGGCGATAAGTCGTGTCTTACCGGGTTGGACTCAAGACGATAGTTACC
GGATAAGGCGCAGCGGTCGGGCTGAACGGGGGGTTCGTGCACACAGCCCAGCTTGGAGCGAACGACCTAC
ACCGAACTGAGATACCTACAGCGTGAGCTATGAGAAAGCGCCACGCTTCCCGAAGGGAGAAAGGCGGACA
GGTATCCGGTAAGCGGCAGGGTCGGAACAGGAGAGCGCACGAGGGAGCTTCCAGGGGGAAACGCCTGGTA
TCTTTATAGTCCTGTCGGGTTTCGCCACCTCTGACTTGAGCGTCGATTTTTGTGATGCTCGTCAGGGGGG
CGGAGCCTATGGAAAAACGCCAGCAACGCGGCCTTTTTACGGTTCCTGGCCTTTTGCTGGCCTTTTGCTC
ACATGTTCTTTCCTGCGTTATCCCCTGATTCTGTGGATAACCGTATTACCGCCTTTGAGTGAGCTGATAC
CGCTCGCCGCAGCCGAACGACCGAGCGCAGCGAGTCAGTGAGCGAGGAAGCGGAAGAGCGCCTGATGCGG
TATTTTCTCCTTACGCATCTGTGCGGTATTTCACACCGCATATGGTGCACTCTCAGTACAATCTGCTCTG
ATGCCGCATAGTTAAGCCAGTATACACTCCGCTATCGCTACGTGACTGGGTCATGGCTGCGCCCCGACAC
CCGCCAACACCCGCTGACGCGCCCTGACGGGCTTGTCTGCTCCCGGCATCCGCTTACAGACAAGCTGTGA
CCGTCTCCGGGAGCTGCATGTGTCAGAGGTTTTCACCGTCATCACCGAAACGCGCGAGGCAGGGTGCCTT
GATGTGGGCGCCGGCGGTCGAGTGGCGACGGCGCGGCTTGTCCGCGCCCTGGTAGATTGCCTGGCCGTAG
GCCAGCCATTTTTGAGCGGCCAGCGGCCGCGATAGGCCGACGCGAAGCGGCGGGGCGTAGGGAGCGCAGC
GACCGAAGGGTAGGCGCTTTTTGCAGCTCTTCGGCTGTGCGCTGGCCAGACAGTTATGCACAGGCCAGGC
GGGTTTTAAGAGTTTTAATAAGTTTTAAAGAGTTTTAGGCGGAAAAATCGCCTTTTTTCTCTTTTATATC
AGTCACTTACATGTGTGACCGGTTCCCAATGTACGGCTTTGGGTTCCCAATGTACGGGTTCCGGTTCCCA
ATGTACGGCTTTGGGTTCCCAATGTACGTGCTATCCACAGGAAAGAGACCTTTTCGACCTTTTTCCCCTG
CTAGGGCAATTTGCCCTAGCATCTGCTCCGTACATTAGGAACCGGCGGATGCTTCGCCCTCGATCAGGTT
GCGGTAGCGCATGACTAGGATCGGGCCAGCCTGCCCCGCCTCCTCCTTCAAATCGTACTCCGGCAGGTCA
TTTGACCCGATCAGCTTGCGCACGGTGAAACAGAACTTCTTGAACTCTCCGGCGCTGCCACTGCGTTCGT
AGATCGTCTTGAACAACCATCTGGCTTCTGCCTTGCCTGCGGCGCGGCGTGCCAGGCGGTAGAGAAAACG
GCCGATGCCGGGATCGATCAAAAAGTAATCGGGGTGAACCGTCAGCACGTCCGGGTTCTTGCCTTCTGTG
ATCTCGCGGTACATCCAATCAGCTAGCTCGATCTCGATGTACTCCGGCCGCCCGGTTTCGCTCTTTACGA
TCTTGTAGCGGCTAATCAAGGCTTCACCCTCGGATACCGTCACCAGGCGGCCGTTCTTGGCCTTCTTCGT
ACGCTGCATGGCAACGTGCGTGGTGTTTAACCGAATGCAGGTTTCTACCAGGTCGTCTTTCTGCTTTCCG
CCATCGGCTCGCCGGCAGAACTTGAGTACGTCCGCAACGTGTGGACGGAACACGCGGCCGGGCTTGTCTC
CCTTCCCTTCCCGGTATCGGTTCATGGATTCGGTTAGATGGGAAACCGCCATCAGTACCAGGTCGTAATC
CCACACACTGGCCATGCCGGCCGGCCCTGCGGAAACCTCTACGTGCCCGTCTGGAAGCTCGTAGCGGATC
ACCTCGCCAGCTCGTCGGTCACGCTTCGACAGACGGAAAACGGCCACGTCCATGATGCTGCGACTATCGC
GGGTGCCCACGTCATAGAGCATCGGAACGAAAAAATCTGGTTGCTCGTCGCCCTTGGGCGGCTTCCTAAT
CGACGGCGCACCGGCTGCCGGCGGTTGCCGGGATTCTTTGCGGATTCGATCAGCGGCCGCTTGCCACGAT
TCACCGGGGCGTGCTTCTGCCTCGATGCGTTGCCGCTGGGCGGCCTGCGCGGCCTTCAACTTCTCCACCA
GGTCATCACCCAGCGCCGCGCCGATTTGTACCGGGCCGGATGGTTTGCGACCGCTCACGCCGATTCCTCG
GGCTTGGGGGTTCCAGTGCCATTGCAGGGCCGGCAGACAACCCAGCCGCTTACGCCTGGCCAACCGCCCG
TTCCTCCACACATGGGGCATTCCACGGCGTCGGTGCCTGGTTGTTCTTGATTTTCCATGCCGCCTCCTTT
AGCCGCTAAAATTCATCTACTCATTTATTCATTTGCTCATTTACTCTGGTAGCTGCGCGATGTATTCAGA
TAGCAGCTCGGTAATGGTCTTGCCTTGGCGTACCGCGTACATCTTCAGCTTGGTGTGATCCTCCGCCGGC
AACTGAAAGTTGACCCGCTTCATGGCTGGCGTGTCTGCCAGGCTGGCCAACGTTGCAGCCTTGCTGCTGC
GTGCGCTCGGACGGCCGGCACTTAGCGTGTTTGTGCTTTTGCTCATTTTCTCTTTACCTCATTAACTCAA
ATGAGTTTTGATTTAATTTCAGCGGCCAGCGCCTGGACCTCGCGGGCAGCGTCGCCCTCGGGTTCTGATT
CAAGAACGGTTGTGCCGGCGGCGGCAGTGCCTGGGTAGCTCACGCGCTGCGTGATACGGGACTCAAGAAT
GGGCAGCTCGTACCCGGCCAGCGCCTCGGCAACCTCACCGCCGATGCGCGTGCCTTTGATCGCCCGCGAC
ACGACAAAGGCCGCTTGTAGCCTTCCATCCGTGACCTCAATGCGCTGCTTAACCAGCTCCACCAGGTCGG
CGGTGGCCCATATGTCGTAAGGGCTTGGCTGCACCGGAATCAGCACGAAGTCGGCTGCCTTGATCGCGGA
CACAGCCAAGTCCGCCGCCTGGGGCGCTCCGTCGATCACTACGAAGTCGCGCCGGCCGATGGCCTTCACG
TCGCGGTCAATCGTCGGGCGGTCGATGCCGACAACGGTTAGCGGTTGATCTTCCCGCACGGCCGCCCAAT
CGCGGGCACTGCCCTGGGGATCGGAATCGACTAACAGAACATCGGCCCCGGCGAGTTGCAGGGCGCGGGC
TAGATGGGTTGCGATGGTCGTCTTGCCTGACCCGCCTTTCTGGTTAAGTACAGCGATAACCTTCATGCGT
TCCCCTTGCGTATTTGTTTATTTACTCATCGCATCATATACGCAGCGACCGCATGACGCAAGCTGTTTTA
CTCAAATACACATCACCTTTTTAGACGGCGGCGCTCGGTTTCTTCAGCGGCCAAGCTGGCCGGCCAGGCC
GCCAGCTTGGCATCAGACAAACCGGCCAGGATTTCATGCAGCCGCACGGTTGAGACGTGCGCGGGCGGCT
CGAACACGTACCCGGCCGCGATCATCTCCGCCTCGATCTCTTCGGTAATGAAAAACGGTTCGTCCTGGCC
GTCCTGGTGCGGTTTCATGCTTGTTCCTCTTGGCGTTCATTCTCGGCGGCCGCCAGGGCGTCGGCCTCGG
TCAATGCGTCCTCACGGAAGGCACCGCGCCGCCTGGCCTCGGTGGGCGTCACTTCCTCGCTGCGCTCAAG
TGCGCGGTACAGGGTCGAGCGATGCACGCCAAGCAGTGCAGCCGCCTCTTTCACGGTGCGGCCTTCCTGG
TCGATCAGCTCGCGGGCGTGCGCGATCTGTGCCGGGGTGAGGGTAGGGCGGGGGCCAAACTTCACGCCTC
GGGCCTTGGCGGCCTCGCGCCCGCTCCGGGTGCGGTCGATGATTAGGGAACGCTCGAACTCGGCAATGCC
GGCGAACACGGTCAACACCATGCGGCCGGCCGGCGTGGTGGTGTCGGCCCACGGCTCTGCCAGGCTACGC
AGGCCCGCGCCGGCCTCCTGGATGCGCTCGGCAATGTCCAGTAGGTCGCGGGTGCTGCGGGCCAGGCGGT
CTAGCCTGGTCACTGTCACAACGTCGCCAGGGCGTAGGTGGTCAAGCATCCTGGCCAGCTCCGGGCGGTC
GCGCCTGGTGCCGGTGATCTTCTCGGAAAACAGCTTGGTGCAGCCGGCCGCGTGCAGTTCGGCCCGTTGG
TTGGTCAAGTCCTGGTCGTCGGTGCTGACGCGGGCATAGCCCAGCAGGCCAGCGGCGGCGCTCTTGTTCA
TGGCGTAATGTCTCCGGTTCTAGTCGCAAGTATTCTACTTTATGCGACTAAAACACGCGACAAGAAAACG
CCAGGAAAAGGGCAGGGCGGCAGCCTGTCGCGTAACTTAGGACTTGTGCGACATGTCGTTTTCAGAAGAC
GGCTGCACTGAACGTCAGAAGCCGACTGCACTATAGCAGCGGAGGGGTTGGATCAAAGTACTTTGATCCC
GAGGGGAACCCTGTGGTTGGCATGCACATACAAATGGACGAACGGATAAACCT
Features (pLannotate 1.2.2; 31 found; start..end, strand, type, name):
     54..78      -  misc_feature   RB T-DNA repeat: right border repeat from nopaline C58 T-DNA
    144..298     -  CDS            lacZα (fragment): LacZα fragment of β-galactosidase; lacZ fragment
    301..321     -  misc_feature   MCS (fragment): pUC18/19 multiple cloning site
    812..1153    +  promoter       CaMV 35S promoter: strong constitutive promoter from cauliflower mosaic virus
   1179..1303    +  protein_bind   attR1: mutant version of attR; recombination site for the Gateway® LR reaction LR Clonase™
   1340..1370    +  promoter       lac UV5 promoter: E. coli lac promoter with an "up" mutation
   1395..1423    +  promoter       cat promoter (fragment): promoter of the E. coli cat gene encoding chloramphenicol acetyltransferase
   1424..2083    +  CDS            CmR: chloramphenicol acetyltransferase; cat; confers resistance to chloramphenicol
   2262..2420    +  CDS            ccdA (fragment): CCDA_ECO57 - Also known as H, letA. Experimental evidence at protein level: Swiss-Prot protein existence level 1. Antitoxin component of a type II toxin-antitoxin (TA) system which inhibits the post-segregational killing (PSK) of plasmid-free cells, also referred to as a plasmid addiction system. Binds to and blocks the activity of CcdB; will also remove bound CcdB protein from the CcdB-GyrA complex by forming a CcdA-CcdB complex, a process termed rejuvenation. Functions as a transcriptional corepressor for the ccdAB operon, repression also requires CcdB (By similarity). From Escherichia coli
   2425..2727    +  CDS            ccdB: CCDB_ECOLI - Also known as G, letB, letD. Experimental evidence at protein level: Swiss-Prot protein existence level 1. Toxic component of a type II toxin-antitoxin (TA) system, functioning in plasmid maintainence. Responsible for the post- segregational killing (PSK) of plasmid-free cells, also referred to as a plasmid addiction system. Half-life of over 2 hours. Cell killing by CcdB is accompanied by filamentation, defects in chromosome and plasmid segregation, defects in cell division, formation of anucleate cells, decreased DNA synthesis and plasmid loss. Interferes with the activity of DN
   2771..2895    -  protein_bind   attR2: mutant version of attR; recombination site for the Gateway® LR reaction LR Clonase™
   2906..3622    +  CDS            EYFP: EYFP is a basic (constitutively fluorescent) green/yellow fluorescent protein published in 1996, derived from Aequorea victoria. It is reported to be a very rapidly-maturing weak dimer with high acid sensitivity.
   3644..3896    +  terminator     NOS terminator: nopaline synthase terminator and poly(A) signal
   3952..3974    -  protein_bind   lac operator (fragment): The lac repressor binds to the lac operator to inhibit transcription in E. coli. This inhibition can be relieved by adding lactose or isopropyl-β-D-thiogalactopyranoside (IPTG). lac repressor encoded by lacI
   3978..4008    -  promoter       lac promoter: promoter for the E. coli lac operon
   4023..4044    -  protein_bind   CAP binding site: CAP binding activates transcription in the presence of cAMP. E. coli catabolite activator protein
   4080..4332    -  terminator     NOS terminator: nopaline synthase terminator and poly(A) signal
   4483..5508    -  CDS            HygR: aminoglycoside phosphotransferase from E. coli; aph(4)-Ia; confers resistance to hygromycin
   5560..5739    -  promoter       NOS promoter: nopaline synthase promoter
   5819..6148    -  CDS            tnpA (fragment): TN5P_ECOLX - Also known as tnp. Experimental evidence at protein level: Swiss-Prot protein existence level 1. Mediates transposition of transposon Tn5 by a 'cut and paste' mechanism. First, the monomeric transposase binds the 19 bp inverted DNA repeats flanking the transposon. Then, dimerization of the DNA- bound transposase creates a synaptic DNA complex. After nicking of the first DNA strand, excision of the transposon proceeds through a series of intermediates. The transposase then mediates the insertion of the transposon at a new site by strand transfer. The activity of the wild- type tran
   6245..6269    -  misc_feature   LB T-DNA repeat: left border repeat from nopaline C58 T-DNA
   6528..6551    +  promoter       Pc promoter (fragment): intI1 (promoter lies within the coding sequence); class 1 integron promoter
   6727..6783    +  CDS            GmR (fragment): gentamycin acetyltransferase; aacC1; confers resistance to gentamycin
   6794..7581    +  CDS            SmR (fragment): aminoglycoside adenylyltransferase (Murphy, 1985); aadA; confers resistance to spectinomycin and streptomycin
   7827..8415    +  rep_origin     ori: high-copy-number ColE1/pMB1/pBR322/pUC origin of replication
   8601..8741    -  misc_feature   bom: basis of mobility region from pBR322
   8843..8882    -  CDS            rop (fragment): Rop protein, which maintains plasmids at low copy number; rop
   9085..9279    -  rep_origin     pVS1 oriV: origin of replication for the Pseudomonas plasmid pVS1 (Heeb et al., 2000)
   9345..10418   -  CDS            pVS1 RepA: replication protein from the Pseudomonas plasmid pVS1 (Heeb et al., 2000)
  10847..11476   -  CDS            pVS1 StaA: stability protein from the Pseudomonas plasmid pVS1 (Heeb et al., 2000)
  12036..12437   -  CDS            Y4CG_SINFN (fragment): Protein inferred from homology: Swiss-Prot protein existence level 3. From Sinorhizobium fredii (strain NBRC 101917 / NGR234).
