[The description below was written by a language model from this plasmid's Addgene catalogue record and pLannotate feature annotations shown in this document.]
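Description:
pGWB541 is an empty Gateway-compatible binary vector for plant expression, built on the pPZP221 backbone and designed to fuse a gene of interest at its C-terminus to EYFP under the CaMV 35S promoter. The sequence record is 12,723 nt. For propagation it carries a ColE1/pBR322-type origin with the bom mobilisation region for E. coli, together with the pVS1 oriV, RepA and StaA functions that allow replication and stable maintenance in Agrobacterium. Bacterial selection relies on the aadA spectinomycin/streptomycin resistance gene in the backbone. The unrecombined vector also confers chloramphenicol resistance from its Gateway cassette. Because that cassette encodes the CcdB toxin, the empty vector is maintained in a ccdB-tolerant strain.

Between the nopaline-type right and left T-DNA border repeats lie two plant expression units. The first consists of the CaMV 35S promoter, an attR1–CmR–ccdB–attR2 destination cassette, the EYFP coding sequence and a NOS terminator. An LR recombination with an entry clone replaces the CmR/ccdB segment with the gene of interest, placing it downstream of the strong constitutive promoter and upstream of EYFP. ccdB provides counter-selection against non-recombined plasmid in ordinary E. coli strains. The second unit, in the opposite orientation near the left border, is NOS promoter–hygromycin phosphotransferase–NOS terminator, which replaced the original gentamicin marker of pPZP221 and allows hygromycin selection of transformed plant tissue. Only a short gentamicin-resistance fragment is still annotated, along with leftover lacZα/MCS and lac promoter sequences. The vector is intended for Agrobacterium-mediated delivery to produce yellow-fluorescent fusion proteins in transgenic plants, for example to examine protein expression and localisation.
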