Addgene plasmid #74875: pGWB541
Purpose: (Empty Backbone) Gateway cloning compatible binary vector for C-terminal fusion with eYFP (CaMV35S promoter).
Depositing lab: Tsuyoshi Nakagawa. Depositing organization: Shimane University. Publication: Improved Gateway binary vectors: high-performance vectors for creation of fusion constructs in transgenic analysis of plants. Nakagawa T, Suzuki T, Murata S, Nakamura S, Hino T, Maeo K, Tabata R, Kawai T, Tanaka K, Niwa Y, Watanabe Y, Nakamura K, Kimura T, Ishiguro S. Biosci Biotechnol Biochem. 2007 Aug;71(8):2095-100. Epub 2007 Aug 7. 10.1271/bbb.70216 PubMed 17690442.
Backbone
  Vector backbone: pPZP221
  Backbone manufacturer: Hajdukiewicz P., Svab Z. and Maliga P.
  Backbone size (bp): 8500
  Modifications to backbone: gentamycin-resistant marker was removed and hygromycin-resistant marker (NOS promoter:HPT:NOS terminator) was inserted
  Vector type: Plant Expression
  Promoter: CaMV35S
  Selectable markers: Hygromycin
Growth in bacteria
  Bacterial resistance: Chloramphenicol and Spectinomycin, 25 & 50 μg/mL
  Growth temperature: 37°C
  Growth strain: ccdB Survival
  Copy number: High Copy
Gene/Insert
  Cloning method: Gateway Cloning
Terms and licenses: Academic/Nonprofit Terms; Industry Terms: Not Available to Industry
How to cite: pGWB541 was a gift from Tsuyoshi Nakagawa (Addgene plasmid # 74875 ; http://n2t.net/addgene:74875 ; RRID:Addgene_74875)
