>Addgene plasmid #74875 | pGWB541 | addgene partial sequence | sequence record 152630 | CAT-R 5'-GCAACTGACTGAAATGCCTC-3'
GGTGGTATATCCAGTGATTTTTTTCTCCATTTTAGCTTCCTTAGCTCCTGAAAATCTCGACGGATCCTAA
CTCAAAATCCACACATTATACGAGCCGGAAGCATAAAGTGTAAAGCCTGGGGTGCCTAATGCGGCCCCTC
GAGGGGCCGCCATAGTGACTGGATATGTTGTGTTTTACAGTATTATGTAGTCTGTTTTTTATGCAAAATC
TAATTTAATATATTGATATTTATATCATTTTACGTTTCTCGTTCAGCTTTTTTGTACAAACTTGTTGATA
ACTCTAGAGTCCCCCGTGTTCTCTCCAAATGAAATGAACTTCCTTATATAGAGGAAGGGTCTTGCGAAGG
ATAGTGGGATTGTGCGTCATCCCTTACGTCAGTGGAGATATCACATCAATCCACTTGCTTTGAAGACGTG
GTTGGAACGTCTTCTTTTTCCACGATGCTCCTCGTGGGTGGGGGTCCATCTTTGGGACCACTGTCGGCAG
AGGCATCTTCAACGATGGCCTTTCCTTTATCGCAATGATGGCATTTGTAGGAGCCACCTTCCTTTTCCAC
TATCTTCACAATAAAGTGACAGATAGCTGGGCAATGGAATCCGAGGAG
