>Addgene plasmid #74875 | pGWB541 | addgene partial sequence | sequence record 152631 | ccdB-Fwd 5'-GCATGATGACCACCGATATG-3'
GTGGCTGATCTCAGCCACCGCGAAAATGACATCAAAAACGCCATTAACCTGATGTTCTGGGGAATATAAA
TGTCAGGCTCCCTTATACACAGCCAGTCTGCAGGTCGACCATAGTGACTGGATATGTTGTGTTTTACAGT
ATTATGTAGTCTGTTTTTTATGCAAAATCTAATTTAATATATTGATATTTATATCATTTTACGTTTCTCG
TTCAGCTTTCTTGTACAAAGTGGTTGATAACAGCATGGTGAGCAAGGGCGAGGAGCTGTTCACCGGGGTG
GTGCCCATCCTGGTCGAGCTGGACGGCGACGTAAACGGCCACAAGTTCAGCGTGTCCGGCGAGGGCGAGG
GCGATGCCACCTACGGCAAGCTGACCCTGAAGTTCATCTGCACCACCGGCAAGCTGCCCGTGCCCTGGCC
CACCCTCGTGACCACCTTCGGCTACGGCCTGCAGTGCTTCGCCCGCTACCCCGACCACATGAAGCAGCAC
GACTTCTTCAAGTCCGCCATGCCCGAAGGCTACGTCCAGGAGCGCACCATCTTCTTCAAGGACGACGGCA
ACTACAAGACCCGCGCCGAGGTGAAGTTCGAGGGCGACACCCTGGTGAACCGCATCGAGCTGAAGGGCAT
CGACTTCAAGGAGGACGGCAACATCCTGGGGCACAAGCTGGAGTACAACTACAACAGCCACAACGTCTAT
ATCATGGCCGACAAGCAGAAGAACGGCATCAAGGTGAACTTCAAGATCCGCCACAACATCGAGGACGGCA
GCGTGCAGCTCGCCGACCACTACCAGCAGAACACCCCCATCGGCGACGGCCCCGTGCTGCTGCCCGACAA
CCACTACCTGAGCTACCAGTCCGC
